>Addgene plasmid #26822 | pcDNA3.3_eGFP | addgene full sequence | sequence record 139379 | Addgene assembled sequence
GTTAGGCGTTTTGCGCTGCTTCGCGATGTACGGGCCAGATATACGCGTTGACATTGATTATTGACTAGTT
ATTAATAGTAATCAATTACGGGGTCATTAGTTCATAGCCCATATATGGAGTTCCGCGTTACATAACTTAC
GGTAAATGGCCCGCCTGGCTGACCGCCCAACGACCCCCGCCCATTGACGTCAATAATGACGTATGTTCCC
ATAGTAACGCCAATAGGGACTTTCCATTGACGTCAATGGGTGGAGTATTTACGGTAAACTGCCCACTTGG
CAGTACATCAAGTGTATCATATGCCAAGTACGCCCCCTATTGACGTCAATGACGGTAAATGGCCCGCCTG
GCATTATGCCCAGTACATGACCTTATGGGACTTTCCTACTTGGCAGTACATCTACGTATTAGTCATCGCT
ATTACCATGGTGATGCGGTTTTGGCAGTACATCAATGGGCGTGGATAGCGGTTTGACTCACGGGGATTTC
CAAGTCTCCACCCCATTGACGTCAATGGGAGTTTGTTTTGGCACCAAAATCAACGGGACTTTCCAAAATG
TCGTAACAACTCCGCCCCATTGACGCAAATGGGCGGTAGGCGTGTACGGTGGGAGGTCTATATAAGCAGA
GCTCGTTTAGTGAACCGTCAGATCGCCTGGAGACGCCATCCACGCTGTTTTGACCTCCATAGAAGACACC
GGGACCGATCCAGCCTCCGGACTCTAGAGGATCGAACCCTTTTGGACCCTCGTACAGAAGCTAATACGAC
TCACTATAGGGAAATAAGAGAGAAAAGAAGAGTAAGAAGAAATATAAGAGCCACCATGGTGAGCAAGGGC
GAGGAGCTGTTCACCGGGGTGGTGCCCATCCTGGTCGAGCTGGACGGCGACGTAAACGGCCACAAGTTCA
GCGTGTCCGGCGAGGGCGAGGGCGATGCCACCTACGGCAAGCTGACCCTGAAGTTCATCTGCACCACCGG
CAAGCTGCCCGTGCCCTGGCCCACCCTCGTGACCACCCTGACCTACGGCGTGCAGTGCTTCAGCCGCTAC
CCCGACCACATGAAGCAGCACGACTTCTTCAAGTCCGCCATGCCCGAAGGCTACGTCCAGGAGCGCACCA
TCTTCTTCAAGGACGACGGCAACTACAAGACCCGCGCCGAGGTGAAGTTCGAGGGCGACACCCTGGTGAA
CCGCATCGAGCTGAAGGGCATCGACTTCAAGGAGGACGGCAACATCCTGGGGCACAAGCTGGAGTACAAC
TACAACAGCCACAACGTCTATATCATGGCCGACAAGCAGAAGAACGGCATCAAGGTGAACTTCAAGATCC
GCCACAACATCGAGGACGGCAGCGTGCAGCTCGCCGACCACTACCAGCAGAACACCCCCATCGGCGACGG
CCCCGTGCTGCTGCCCGACAACCACTACCTGAGCACCCAGTCCGCCCTGAGCAAAGACCCCAACGAGAAG
CGCGATCACATGGTCCTGCTGGAGTTCGTGACCGCCGCCGGGATCACTCTCGGCATGGACGAGCTGTACA
AGTAAGCTGCCTTCTGCGGGGCTTGCCTTCTGGCCATGCCCTTCTTCTCTCCCTTGCACCTGTACCTCTT
GGTCTTTGAATAAAGCCTGAGTAGGAAGTGAGGGTCTAGAACTAGTGTCGACGCAAGGGTTCGATCCCTA
CCGGTTAGTAATGAGTTTAAACGGGGGAGGCTAACTGAAACACGGAAGGAGACAATACCGGAAGGAACCC
GCGCTATGACGGCAATAAAAAGACAGAATAAAACGCACGGGTGTTGGGTCGTTTGTTCATAAACGCGGGG
TTCGGTCCCAGGGCTGGCACTCTGTCGATACCCCACCGAGACCCCATTGGGGCCAATACGCCCGCGTTTC
TTCCTTTTCCCCACCCCACCCCCCAAGTTCGGGTGAAGGCCCAGGGCTCGCAGCCAACGTCGGGGCGGCA
GGCCCTGCCATAGCAGATCTGCGCAGCTGGGGCTCTAGGGGGTATCCCC
[124 nt withheld, positions 2010-2133]
C
[32 nt withheld, positions 2135-2166]
CA
[57 nt withheld, positions 2169-2225]
A
[49 nt withheld, positions 2227-2275]
CCTTTGACGTTGGAGTCCACGTTCTTT
[37 nt withheld, positions 2303-2339]
ACCCTATCTCGGTCTATTCTTTTGATTTATAAGGGATTTTGGGGATTTCGGCCTATTGGTTAAAAAATGA
GCTGATTTAACAAAAATTTAACGCGAATTAATTCTGTGGAATGTGTGTCAGTTAGGGTGTGGAAAGTCCC
CAGGCTCCCCAGCAGGCAGAAGTATGCAAAGCATGCATCTCAATTAGTCAGCAACCAGGTGTGGAAAGTC
CCCAGGCTCCCCAGCAGGCAGAAGTATGCAAAGCATGCATCTCAATTAGTCAGCAACCATAGTCCCGCCC
CTAACTCCGCCCATCCCGCCCCTAACTCCGCCCAGTTCCGCCCATTCTCCGCCCCATGGCTGACTAATTT
TTTTTATTTATGCAGAGGCCGAGGCCGCCTCTGCCTCTGAGCTATTCCAGAAGTAGTGAGGAGGCTTTTT
TGGAGGCCTAGGCTTTTGCAAAAAGCTCCCGGGAGCTTGTATATCCATTTTCGGATCTGATCAAGAGACA
GGATGAGGATCGTTTCGCATGATTGAACAAGATGGATTGCACGCAGGTTCTCCGGCCGCTTGGGTGGAGA
GGCTATTCGGCTATGACTGGGCACAACAGACAATCGGCTGCTCTGATGCCGCCGTGTTCCGGCTGTCAGC
GCAGGGGCGCCCGGTTCTTTTTGTCAAGACCGACCTGTCCGGTGCCCTGAATGAACTGCAGGACGAGGCA
GCGCGGCTATCGTGGCTGGCCACGACGGGCGTTCCTTGCGCAGCTGTGCTCGACGTTGTCACTGAAGCGG
GAAGGGACTGGCTGCTATTGGGCGAAGTGCCGGGGCAGGATCTCCTGTCATCTCACCTTGCTCCTGCCGA
GAAAGTATCCATCATGGCTGATGCAATGCGGCGGCTGCATACGCTTGATCCGGCTACCTGCCCATTCGAC
CACCAAGCGAAACATCGCATCGAGCGAGCACGTACTCGGATGGAAGCCGGTCTTGTCGATCAGGATGATC
TGGACGAAGAGCATCAGGGGCTCGCGCCAGCCGAACTGTTCGCCAGGCTCAAGGCGCGCATGCCCGACGG
CGAGGATCTCGTCGTGACCCATGGCGATGCCTGCTTGCCGAATATCATGGTGGAAAATGGCCGCTTTTCT
GGATTCATCGACTGTGGCCGGCTGGGTGTGGCGGACCGCTATCAGGACATAGCGTTGGCTACCCGTGATA
TTGCTGAAGAGCTTGGCGGCGAATGGGCTGACCGCTTCCTCGTGCTTTACGGTATCGCCGCTCCCGATTC
GCAGCGCATCGCCTTCTATCGCCTTCTTGACGAGTTCTTCTGAGCGGGACTCTGGGGTTCGCGAAATGAC
CGACCAAGCGACGCCCAACCTGCCATCACGAGATTTCGATTCCACCGCCGCCTTCTATGAAAGGTTGGGC
TTCGGAATCGTTTTCCGGGACGCCGGCTGGATGATCCTCCAGCGCGGGGATCTCATGCTGGAGTTCTTCG
CCCACCCCAACTTGTTTATTGCAGCTTATAATGGTTACAAATAAAGCAATAGCATCACAAATTTCACAAA
TAAAGCATTTTTTTCACTGCATTCTAGTTGTGGTTTGTCCAAACTCATCAATGTATCTTATCATGTCTGT
ATACCGTCGACCTCTAGCTAGAGCTTGGCGTAATCATGGTCATAGCTGTTTCCTGTGTGAAATTGTTATC
CGCTCACAATTCCACACAACATACGAGCCGGAAGCATAAAGTGTAAAGCCTGGGGTGCCTAATGAGTGAG
CTAACTCACATTAATTGCGTTGCGCTCACTGCCCGCTTTCCAGTCGGGAAACCTGTCGTGCCAGCTGCAT
TAATGAATCGGCCAACGCGCGGGGAGAGGCGGTTTGCGTATTGGGCGCTCTTCCGCTTCCTCGCTCACTG
ACTCGCTGCGCTCGGTCGTTCGGCTGCGGCGAGCGGTATCAGCTCACTCAAAGGCGGTAATACGGTTATC
CACAGAATCAGGGGATAACGCAGGAAAGAACATGTGAGCAAAAGGCCAGCAAAAGGCCAGGAACCGTAAA
AAGGCCGCGTTGCTGGCGTTTTTCCATAGGCTCCGCCCCCCTGACGAGCATCACAAAAATCGACGCTCAA
GTCAGAGGTGGCGAAACCCGACAGGACTATAAAGATACCAGGCGTTTCCCCCTGGAAGCTCCCTCGTGCG
CTCTCCTGTTCCGACCCTGCCGCTTACCGGATACCTGTCCGCCTTTCTCCCTTCGGGAAGCGTGGCGCTT
TCTCAATGCTCACGCTGTAGGTATCTCAGTTCGGTGTAGGTCGTTCGCTCCAAGCTGGGCTGTGTGCACG
AACCCCCCGTTCAGCCCGACCGCTGCGCCTTATCCGGTAACTATCGTCTTGAGTCCAACCCGGTAAGACA
CGACTTATCGCCACTGGCAGCAGCCACTGGTAACAGGATTAGCAGAGCGAGGTATGTAGGCGGTGCTACA
GAGTTCTTGAAGTGGTGGCCTAACTACGGCTACACTAGAAGGACAGTATTTGGTATCTGCGCTCTGCTGA
AGCCAGTTACCTTCGGAAAAAGAGTTGGTAGCTCTTGATCCGGCAAACAAACCACCGCTGGTAGCGGTGG
TTTTTTTGTTTGCAAGCAGCAGATTACGCGCAGAAAAAAAGGATCTCAAGAAGATCCTTTGATCTTTTCT
ACGGGGTCTGACGCTCAGTGGAACGAAAACTCACGTTAAGGGATTTTGGTCATGAGATTATCAAAAAGGA
TCTTCACCTAGATCCTTTTAAATTAAAAATGAAGTTTTAAATCAATCTAAAGTATATATGAGTAAACTTG
GTCTGACAGTTACCAATGCTTAATCAGTGAGGCACCTATCTCAGCGATCTGTCTATTTCGTTCATCCATA
GTTGCCTGACTCCCCGTCGTGTAGATAACTACGATACGGGAGGGCTTACCATCTGGCCCCAGTGCTGCAA
TGATACCGCGAGACCCACGCTCACCGGCTCCAGATTTATCAGCAATAAACCAGCCAGCCGGAAGGGCCGA
GCGCAGAAGTGGTCCTGCAACTTTATCCGCCTCCATCCAGTCTATTAATTGTTGCCGGGAAGCTAGAGTA
AGTAGTTCGCCAGTTAATAGTTTGCGCAACGTTGTTGCCATTGCTACAGGCATCGTGGTGTCACGCTCGT
CGTTTGGTATGGCTTCATTCAGCTCCGGTTCCCAACGATCAAGGCGAGTTACATGATCCCCCATGTTGTG
CAAAAAAGCGGTTAGCTCCTTCGGTCCTCCGATCGTTGTCAGAAGTAAGTTGGCCGCAGTGTTATCACTC
ATGGTTATGGCAGCACTGCATAATTCTCTTACTGTCATGCCATCCGTAAGATGCTTTTCTGTGACTGGTG
AGTACTCAACCAAGTCATTCTGAGAATAGTGTATGCGGCGACCGAGTTGCTCTTGCCCGGCGTCAATACG
GGATAATACCGCGCCACATAGCAGAACTTTAAAAGTGCTCATCATTGGAAAACGTTCTTCGGGGCGAAAA
CTCTCAAGGATCTTACCGCTGTTGAGATCCAGTTCGATGTAACCCACTCGTGCACCCAACTGATCTTCAG
CATCTTTTACTTTCACCAGCGTTTCTGGGTGAGCAAAAACAGGAAGGCAAAATGCCGCAAAAAAGGGAAT
AAGGGCGACACGGAAATGTTGAATACTCATACTCTTCCTTTTTCAATATTATTGAAGCATTTATCAGGGT
TATTGTCTCATGAGCGGATACATATTTGAATGTATTTAGAAAAATAAACAAATAGGGGTTCCGCGCACAT
TTCCCCGAAAAGTGCCACCTGACGTCGACGGATCGGGAGATCTCCCGATCCCCTATGGTCGACTCTCAGT
ACAATCTGCTCTGATGCCGCATAGTTAAGCCAGTATCTGCTCCCTGCTTGTGTGTTGGAGGTCGCTGAGT
AGTGCGCGAGCAAAATTTAAGCTACAACAAGGCAAGGCTTGACCGACAATTGCATGAAGAATCTGCTTAG
G
Features (pLannotate 1.2.2; 19 found; start..end, strand, type, name):
     50..429     +  enhancer       CMV enhancer: human cytomegalovirus immediate early enhancer
    430..633     +  promoter       CMV promoter: human cytomegalovirus (CMV) immediate early promoter
    762..780     +  promoter       T7 promoter: promoter for bacteriophage T7 RNA polymerase
    826..1545    +  CDS            EGFP: the original enhanced GFP (Yang et al., 1996) mammalian codon-optimized
   1760..1808    +  polyA_signal   HSV TK poly(A) signal: herpes simplex virus thymidine kinase polyadenylation signal (Cole and Stacy, 1985)
   1899..1915    -  polyA_signal   bGH poly(A) signal (fragment): bovine growth hormone polyadenylation signal
   2010..2438    +  rep_origin     f1 ori (sequence partly withheld): f1 bacteriophage origin of replication; arrow indicates direction of (+) strand synthesis
   2452..2781    +  promoter       SV40 promoter: SV40 enhancer and early promoter
   2848..3639    +  CDS            neo: KKA2_KLEPN - Also known as kan, nptII. Experimental evidence at protein level: Swiss-Prot protein existence level 1. Resistance to kanamycin, neomycin, paromomycin, ribostamycin, butirosin and gentamicin B. From Klebsiella pneumoniae.
   3665..3823    +  CDS            ble (fragment): BLE_KLEPN - Experimental evidence at protein level: Swiss-Prot protein existence level 1. Binding protein with a strong affinity to the bleomycin family of antibiotics. Binds to CL990; an antimitotic-antibiotic compound. From Klebsiella pneumoniae.
   3818..3939    +  polyA_signal   SV40 poly(A) signal: SV40 polyadenylation signal
   4012..4028    -  protein_bind   lac operator: The lac repressor binds to the lac operator to inhibit transcription in E. coli. This inhibition can be relieved by adding lactose or isopropyl-β-D-thiogalactopyranoside (IPTG). lac repressor encoded by lacI
   4036..4066    -  promoter       lac promoter: promoter for the E. coli lac operon
   4081..4102    -  protein_bind   CAP binding site: CAP binding activates transcription in the presence of cAMP. E. coli catabolite activator protein
   4115..4207    -  CDS            lacI (fragment): lac repressor; lacI; The lac repressor binds to the lac operator to inhibit transcription in E. coli. This inhibition can be relieved by adding lactose or isopropyl-β-D-thiogalactopyranoside (IPTG).
   4390..4978    -  rep_origin     ori: high-copy-number ColE1/pMB1/pBR322/pUC origin of replication
   5149..6009    -  CDS            AmpR: β-lactamase; bla; confers resistance to ampicillin, carbenicillin, and related antibiotics
   6010..6114    -  promoter       AmpR promoter: bla
   6181..6225    -  misc_feature   bom (fragment): basis of mobility region from pBR322
