[The description below was written by a language model from this plasmid's Addgene catalogue record and pLannotate feature annotations shown in this document.]
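Description:
pcDNA3.3_eGFP is a mammalian expression plasmid built on the pcDNA3.3 backbone, carrying an enhanced GFP cassette of about 900 bp described as 5'UTR-eGFP-3'UTR. It is maintained in E. coli as a high-copy plasmid through a ColE1/pUC-type origin and selected with ampicillin via the β-lactamase gene. An f1 origin is also present, which can support single-stranded DNA production. For selection in mammalian cells, the backbone provides a neomycin/kanamycin phosphotransferase gene driven by the SV40 enhancer and early promoter and terminated by an SV40 polyadenylation signal. Small annotated fragments (ble, lacI, bGH poly(A), bom) appear to be backbone remnants rather than functional units.

In the assembled sequence of roughly 6.3 kb, the mammalian codon-optimized EGFP coding sequence lies downstream of the CMV immediate early enhancer and promoter and upstream of the HSV thymidine kinase polyadenylation signal, so in this orientation the plasmid could express GFP directly in transfected cells. A T7 promoter sits immediately upstream of the reading frame. The flanking UTRs are not individually annotated in the feature table, and the record refers to the associated publication for their identity. The depositor notes that the insert was introduced by TA cloning and that its orientation in the vector does not matter, which suggests the plasmid serves mainly as a carrier for the UTR-flanked cassette rather than as an expression vector. Given the associated work on synthetic modified mRNA for reprogramming and directed differentiation of human cells, the construct most plausibly serves as a template source for producing eGFP reporter mRNA by in vitro transcription, although the record does not spell out that workflow.
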