Addgene plasmid #26822: pcDNA3.3_eGFP
Depositing lab: Derrick Rossi. Depositing organization: Boston Children's Hospital. Publication: Highly efficient reprogramming to pluripotency and directed differentiation of human cells with synthetic modified mRNA. Warren L, Manos PD, Ahfeldt T, Loh YH, Li H, Lau F, Ebina W, Mandal PK, Smith ZD, Meissner A, Daley GQ, Brack AS, Collins JJ, Cowan C, Schlaeger TM, Rossi DJ. Cell Stem Cell. 2010 Nov 5;7(5):618-30. doi: 10.1016/j.stem.2010.08.012. Epub 2010 Sep 30. PubMed 20888316.
Backbone
  Vector backbone: pcDNA3.3
  Backbone size w/o insert (bp): 5400
  Vector type: Mammalian Expression
Growth in bacteria
  Bacterial resistance: Ampicillin, 100 μg/mL
  Growth temperature: 37°C
  Growth strain: DH5alpha
  Copy number: High Copy
Gene/Insert
  Gene/Insert name: 5'UTR-eGFP-3'UTR
  Species: jellyfish
  Insert size (bp): 903
  Cloning method: Restriction Enzyme
  Sequencing primers: 5′ CMV Forward; 3′ TK polyA reverse
Terms and licenses: Academic/Nonprofit Terms; Industry Terms
Depositor comments: Note that orientation of the insert in pcDNA does not matter -- they were cloned by TA-cloning, and either orientation is fine. Information regarding the UTR sequences and details regarding cloning can be found in the associated publication (http://www.cell.com/cms/attachment/609702/4870828/mmc1.pdf)
How to cite: pcDNA3.3_eGFP was a gift from Derrick Rossi (Addgene plasmid # 26822 ; http://n2t.net/addgene:26822 ; RRID:Addgene_26822)
