>Addgene plasmid #26822 | pcDNA3.3_eGFP | addgene partial sequence | sequence record 55664 | TK-pA-R 5'-ttgtctccttccgtgtttca-3'
TAGGGATCGAACCCTTGCGTCGACACTAGTTCTAGACCCTCACTTCCTACTCAGGCTTTATTCAAAGACC
AAGAGGTACAGGTGCAAGGGAGAGAAGAAGGGCATGGCCAGAAGGCAAGCCCCGCAGAAGGCAGCTTACT
TGTACAGCTCGTCCATGCCGAGAGTGATCCCGGCGGCGGTCACGAACTCCAGCAGGACCATGTGATCGCG
CTTCTCGTTGGGGTCTTTGCTCAGGGCGGACTGGGTGCTCAGGTAGTGGTTGTCGGGCAGCAGCACGGGG
CCGTCGCCGATGGGGGTGTTCTGCTGGTAGTGGTCGGCGAGCTGCACGCTGCCGTCCTCGATGTTGTGGC
GGATCTTGAAGTTCACCTTGATGCCGTTCTTCTGCTTGTCGGCCATGATATAGACGTTGTGGCTGTTGTA
GTTGTACTCCAGCTTGTGCCCCAGGATGTTGCCGTCCTCCTTGAAGTCGATGCCCTTCAGCTCGATGCGG
TTCACCAGGGTGTCGCCCTCGAACTTCACCTCGGCGCGGGTCTTGTAGTTGCCGTCGTCCTTGAAGAAGA
TGGTGCGCTCCTGGACGTAGCCTTCGGGCATGGCGGACTTGAAGAAGTCGTGCTGCTTCATGTGGTCGGG
GTAGCGGCTGAAGCACTGCACGCCGTANGTCAGGGTGGTCACGAGGGTGGGCCAGGGCACGGGCAGCTTG
CCGGTGGTGCAGATGAACTTCAGGGTCAGCTTGCCGT
