>Addgene plasmid #26822 | pcDNA3.3_eGFP | addgene partial sequence | sequence record 55666 | CMV-F 5'-CGCAAATGGGCGGTAGGCGTG-3'
GTGAACCGTCAGATCGCCTGGAGACGCCATCCACGCTGTTTTGACCTCCATAGAAGACACCGGGACCGAT
CCAGCCTCCGGACTCTAGAGGATCGAACCCTTTTGGACCCTCGTACAGAAGCTAATACGACTCACTATAG
GGAAATAAGAGAGAAAAGAAGAGTAAGAAGAAATATAAGAGCCACCATGGTGAGCAAGGGCGAGGAGCTG
TTCACCGGGGTGGTGCCCATCCTGGTCGAGCTGGACGGCGACGTAAACGGCCACAAGTTCAGCGTGTCCG
GCGAGGGCGAGGGCGATGCCACCTACGGCAAGCTGACCCTGAAGTTCATCTGCACCACCGGCAAGCTGCC
CGTGCCCTGGCCCACCCTCGTGACCACCCTGACCTACGGCGTGCAGTGCTTCAGCCGCTACCCCGACCAC
ATGAAGCAGCACGACTTCTTCAAGTCCGCCATGCCCGAAGGCTACGTCCAGGAGCGCACCATCTTCTTCA
AGGACGACGGCAACTACAAGACCCGCGCCGAGGTGAAGTTCGAGGGCGACACCCTGGTGAACCGCATCGA
GCTGAAGGGCATCGACTTCAAGGAGGACGGCAACATCCTGGGGCACAAGCTGGAGTACAACTACAACAGC
CACAACGTCTATATCATGGCCGACAAGCAGAAGAACGGCATCAAGGTGAACTTCAAGATCCGCCACAACA
TCGAGGACGGCAGCGTGCAGCTCGCCGACCACTACCAGCAGAACACCCCCATCGGCGACGGCCCCGTGCT
GCTGCCCGACAACCACTACCTGAGCACCCAGTCCGCCCTGAGCAAAGACCCCAACGAGAAGCGCGATCAC
ATGGTCCTGCTGGAGTTCGTGACCGCCGCCGGGATCACTCTCGGCATGGACGAGCTGTACAAGTAAGCTG
CCTTCTGCGGG
